>Addgene plasmid #77008 | PDK1 gRNA (BRDN0001145374) | addgene full sequence | sequence record 186936 | Addgene Assembled Sequence
CCCGGGTGCAAAGATGGATAAAGTTTTAAACAGAGAGGAATCTTTGCAGCTAATGGACCTTCTAGGTCTT
GAAAGGAGTGGGAATTGGCTCCGGTGCCCGTCAGTGGGCAGAGCGCACATCGCCCACAGTCCCCGAGAAG
TTGGGGGGAGGGGTCGGCAATTGATCCGGTGCCTAGAGAAGGTGGCGCGGGGTAAACTGGGAAAGTGATG
TCGTGTACTGGCTCCGCCTTTTTCCCGAGGGTGGGGGAGAACCGTATATAAGTGCAGTAGTCGCCGTGAA
CGTTCTTTTTCGCAACGGGTTTGCCGCCAGAACACAGGTAAGTGCCGTGTGTGGTTCCCGCGGGCCTGGC
CTCTTTACGGGTTATGGCCCTTGCGTGCCTTGAATTACTTCCACCTGGCTGCAGTACGTGATTCTTGATC
CCGAGCTTCGGGTTGGAAGTGGGTGGGAGAGTTCGAGGCCTTGCGCTTAAGGAGCCCCTTCGCCTCGTGC
TTGAGTTGAGGCCTGGCCTGGGCGCTGGGGCCGCCGCGTGCGAATCTGGTGGCACCTTCGCGCCTGTCTC
GCTGCTTTCGATAAGTCTCTAGCCATTTAAAATTTTTGATGACCTGCTGCGACGCTTTTTTTCTGGCAAG
ATAGTCTTGTAAATGCGGGCCAAGATCTGCACACTGGTATTTCGGTTTTTGGGGCCGCGGGCGGCGACGG
GGCCCGTGCGTCCCAGCGCACATGTTCGGCGAGGCGGGGCCTGCGAGCGCGGCCACCGAGAATCGGACGG
GGGTAGTCTCAAGCTGGCCGGCCTGCTCTGGTGCCTGGCCTCGCGCCGCCGTGTATCGCCCCGCCCTGGG
CGGCAAGGCTGGCCCGGTCGGCACCAGTTGCGTGAGCGGAAAGATGGCCGCTTCCCGGCCCTGCTGCAGG
GAGCTCAAAATGGAGGACGCGGCGCTCGGGAGAGCGGGCGGGTGAGTCACCCACACAAAGGAAAAGGGCC
TTTCCGTCCTCAGCCGTCGCTTCATGTGACTCCACGGAGTACCGGGCGCCGTCCAGGCACCTCGATTAGT
TCTCGAGCTTTTGGAGTACGTCGTCTTTAGGTTGGGGGGAGGGGTTTTATGCGATGGAGTTTCCCCACAC
TGAGTGGGTGGAGACTGAAGTTAGGCCAGCTTGGCACTTGATGTAATTCTCCTTGGAATTTGCCCTTTTT
GAGTTTGGATCTTGGTTCATTCTCAAGCCTCAGACAGTGGTTCAAAGTTTTTTTCTTCCATTTCAGGTGT
CGTGACGTACGGCCACCATGACCGAGTACAAGCCCACGGTGCGCCTCGCCACCCGCGACGACGTCCCCAG
GGCCGTACGCACCCTCGCCGCCGCGTTCGCCGACTACCCCGCCACGCGCCACACCGTCGATCCGGACCGC
CACATCGAGCGGGTCACCGAGCTGCAAGAACTCTTCCTCACGCGCGTCGGGCTCGACATCGGCAAGGTGT
GGGTCGCGGACGACGGCGCCGCCGTGGCGGTCTGGACCACGCCGGAGAGCGTCGAAGCGGGGGCGGTGTT
CGCCGAGATCGGCCCGCGCATGGCCGAGTTGAGCGGTTCCCGGCTGGCCGCGCAGCAACAGATGGAAGGC
CTCCTGGCGCCGCACCGGCCCAAGGAGCCCGCGTGGTTCCTGGCCACCGTCGGAGTCTCGCCCGACCACC
AGGGCAAGGGTCTGGGCAGCGCCGTCGTGCTCCCCGGAGTGGAGGCGGCCGAGCGCGCCGGGGTGCCCGC
CTTCCTGGAGACCTCCGCGCCCCGCAACCTCCCCTTCTACGAGCGGCTCGGCTTCACCGTCACCGCCGAC
GTCGAGGTGCCCGAAGGACCGCGCACCTGGTGCATGACCCGCAAGCCCGGTGCCTGAACGCGTTAAGTCG
ACAATCAACCTCTGGATTACAAAATTTGTGAAAGATTGACTGGTATTCTTAACTATGTTGCTCCTTTTAC
GCTATGTGGATACGCTGCTTTAATGCCTTTGTATCATGCTATTGCTTCCCGTATGGCTTTCATTTTCTCC
TCCTTGTATAAATCCTGGTTGCTGTCTCTTTATGAGGAGTTGTGGCCCGTTGTCAGGCAACGTGGCGTGG
TGTGCACTGTGTTTGCTGACGCAACCCCCACTGGTTGGGGCATTGCCACCACCTGTCAGCTCCTTTCCGG
GACTTTCGCTTTCCCCCTCCCTATTGCCACGGCGGAACTCATCGCCGCCTGCCTTGCCCGCTGCTGGACA
GGGGCTCGGCTGTTGGGCACTGACAATTCCGTGGTGTTGTCGGGGAAATCATCGTCCTTTCCTTGGCTGC
TCGCCTGTGTTGCCACCTGGATTCTGCGCGGGACGTCCTTCTGCTACGTCCCTTCGGCCCTCAATCCAGC
GGACCTTCCTTCCCGCGGCCTGCTGCCGGCTCTGCGGCCTCTTCCGCGTCTTCGCCTTCGCCCTCAGACG
AGTCGGATCTCCCTTTGGGCCGCCTCCCCGCGTCGACTTTAAGACCAATGACTTACAAGGCAGCTGTAGA
TCTTAGCCACTTTTTAAAAGAAAAGGGGGGACTGGAAGGGCTAATTCACTCCCAACGAAGACAAGATCTG
CTTTTTGCTTGTACTGGGTCTCTCTGGTTAGACCAGATCTGAGCCTGGGAGCTCTCTGGCTAACTAGGGA
ACCCACTGCTTAAGCCTCAATAAAGCTTGCCTTGAGTGCTTCAAGTAGTGTGTGCCCGTCTGTTGTGTGA
CTCTGGTAACTAGAGATCCCTCAGACCCTTTTAGTCAGTGTGGAAAATCTCTAGCAGTACGTATAGTAGT
TCATGTCATCTTATTATTCAGTATTTATAACTTGCAAAGAAATGAATATCAGAGAGTGAGAGGAACTTGT
TTATTGCAGCTTATAATGGTTACAAATAAAGCAATAGCATCACAAATTTCACAAATAAAGCATTTTTTTC
ACTGCATTCTAGTTGTGGTTTGTCCAAACTCATCAATGTATCTTATCATGTCTGGCTCTAGCTATCCCGC
CCCTAACTCCGCCCATCCCGCCCCTAACTCCGCCCAGTTCCGCCCATTCTCCGCCCCATGGCTGACTAAT
TTTTTTTATTTATGCAGAGGCCGAGGCCGCCTCGGCCTCTGAGCTATTCCAGAAGTAGTGAGGAGGCTTT
TTTGGAGGCCTAGGGACGTACCCAATTCGCCCTATAGTGAGTCGTATTACGCGCGCTCACTGGCCGTCGT
TTTACAACGTCGTGACTGGGAAAACCCTGGCGTTACCCAACTTAATCGCCTTGCAGCACATCCCCCTTTC
GCCAGCTGGCGTAATAGCGAAGAGGCCCGCACCGATCGCCCTTCCCAACAGTTGCGCAGCCTGAATGGCG
AATGGG
[124 nt withheld, positions 3367-3490]
C
[91 nt withheld, positions 3492-3582]
A
[49 nt withheld, positions 3584-3632]
CCTTTGACGTTGGAGTCCACGTTCTTT
[37 nt withheld, positions 3660-3696]
ACCCTATCTCGGTCTATTCTTTTGATTTATAAGGGATTTTGCCGATTTCGGCCTATTGGTTAAAAAATGA
GCTGATTTAACAAAAATTTAACGCGAATTTTAACAAAATATTAACGCTTACAATTTAGGTGGCACTTTTC
GGGGAAATGTGCGCGGAACCCCTATTTGTTTATTTTTCTAAATACATTCAAATATGTATCCGCTCATGAG
ACAATAACCCTGATAAATGCTTCAATAATATTGAAAAAGGAAGAGTATGAGTATTCAACATTTCCGTGTC
GCCCTTATTCCCTTTTTTGCGGCATTTTGCCTTCCTGTTTTTGCTCACCCAGAAACGCTGGTGAAAGTAA
AAGATGCTGAAGATCAGTTGGGTGCACGAGTGGGTTACATCGAACTGGATCTCAACAGCGGTAAGATCCT
TGAGAGTTTTCGCCCCGAAGAACGTTTTCCAATGATGAGCACTTTTAAAGTTCTGCTATGTGGCGCGGTA
TTATCCCGTATTGACGCCGGGCAAGAGCAACTCGGTCGCCGCATACACTATTCTCAGAATGACTTGGTTG
AGTACTCACCAGTCACAGAAAAGCATCTTACGGATGGCATGACAGTAAGAGAATTATGCAGTGCTGCCAT
AACCATGAGTGATAACACTGCGGCCAACTTACTTCTGACAACGATCGGAGGACCGAAGGAGCTAACCGCT
TTTTTGCACAACATGGGGGATCATGTAACTCGCCTTGATCGTTGGGAACCGGAGCTGAATGAAGCCATAC
CAAACGACGAGCGTGACACCACGATGCCTGTAGCAATGGCAACAACGTTGCGCAAACTATTAACTGGCGA
ACTACTTACTCTAGCTTCCCGGCAACAATTAATAGACTGGATGGAGGCGGATAAAGTTGCAGGACCACTT
CTGCGCTCGGCCCTTCCGGCTGGCTGGTTTATTGCTGATAAATCTGGAGCCGGTGAGCGTGGGTCTCGCG
GTATCATTGCAGCACTGGGGCCAGATGGTAAGCCCTCCCGTATCGTAGTTATCTACACGACGGGGAGTCA
GGCAACTATGGATGAACGAAATAGACAGATCGCTGAGATAGGTGCCTCACTGATTAAGCATTGGTAACTG
TCAGACCAAGTTTACTCATATATACTTTAGATTGATTTAAAACTTCATTTTTAATTTAAAAGGATCTAGG
TGAAGATCCTTTTTGATAATCTCATGACCAAAATCCCTTAACGTGAGTTTTCGTTCCACTGAGCGTCAGA
CCCCGTAGAAAAGATCAAAGGATCTTCTTGAGATCCTTTTTTTCTGCGCGTAATCTGCTGCTTGCAAACA
AAAAAACCACCGCTACCAGCGGTGGTTTGTTTGCCGGATCAAGAGCTACCAACTCTTTTTCCGAAGGTAA
CTGGCTTCAGCAGAGCGCAGATACCAAATACTGTTCTTCTAGTGTAGCCGTAGTTAGGCCACCACTTCAA
GAACTCTGTAGCACCGCCTACATACCTCGCTCTGCTAATCCTGTTACCAGTGGCTGCTGCCAGTGGCGAT
AAGTCGTGTCTTACCGGGTTGGACTCAAGACGATAGTTACCGGATAAGGCGCAGCGGTCGGGCTGAACGG
GGGGTTCGTGCACACAGCCCAGCTTGGAGCGAACGACCTACACCGAACTGAGATACCTACAGCGTGAGCT
ATGAGAAAGCGCCACGCTTCCCGAAGGGAGAAAGGCGGACAGGTATCCGGTAAGCGGCAGGGTCGGAACA
GGAGAGCGCACGAGGGAGCTTCCAGGGGGAAACGCCTGGTATCTTTATAGTCCTGTCGGGTTTCGCCACC
TCTGACTTGAGCGTCGATTTTTGTGATGCTCGTCAGGGGGGCGGAGCCTATGGAAAAACGCCAGCAACGC
GGCCTTTTTACGGTTCCTGGCCTTTTGCTGGCCTTTTGCTCACATGTTCTTTCCTGCGTTATCCCCTGAT
TCTGTGGATAACCGTATTACCGCCTTTGAGTGAGCTGATACCGCTCGCCGCAGCCGAACGACCGAGCGCA
GCGAGTCAGTGAGCGAGGAAGCGGAAGAGCGCCCAATACGCAAACCGCCTCTCCCCGCGCGTTGGCCGAT
TCATTAATGCAGCTGGCACGACAGGTTTCCCGACTGGAAAGCGGGCAGTGAGCGCAACGCAATTAATGTG
AGTTAGCTCACTCATTAGGCACCCCAGGCTTTACACTTTATGCTTCCGGCTCGTATGTTGTGTGGAATTG
TGAGCGGATAACAATTTCACACAGGAAACAGCTATGACCATGATTACGCCAAGCGCGCAATTAACCCTCA
CTAAAGGGAACAAAAGCTGGAGCTGCAAGCTTAATGTAGTCTTATGCAATACTCTTGTAGTCTTGCAACA
TGGTAACGATGAGTTAGCAACATGCCTTACAAGGAGAGAAAAAGCACCGTGCATGCCGATTGGTGGAAGT
AAGGTGGTACGATCGTGCCTTATTAGGAAGGCAACAGACGGGTCTGACATGGATTGGACGAACCACTGAA
TTGCCGCATTGCAGAGATATTGTATTTAAGTGCCTAGCTCGATACATAAACGGGTCTCTCTGGTTAGACC
AGATCTGAGCCTGGGAGCTCTCTGGCTAACTAGGGAACCCACTGCTTAAGCCTCAATAAAGCTTGCCTTG
AGTGCTTCAAGTAGTGTGTGCCCGTCTGTTGTGTGACTCTGGTAACTAGAGATCCCTCAGACCCTTTTAG
TCAGTGTGGAAAATCTCTAGCAGTGGCGCCCGAACAGGGACTTGAAAGCGAAAGGGAAACCAGAGGAGCT
CTCTCGACGCAGGACTCGGCTTGCTGAAGCGCGCACGGCAAGAGGCGAGGGGCGGCGACTGGTGAGTACG
CCAAAAATTTTGACTAGCGGAGGCTAGAAGGAGAGAGATGGGTGCGAGAGCGTCAGTATTAAGCGGGGGA
GAATTAGATCGCGATGGGAAAAAATTCGGTTAAGGCCAGGGGGAAAGAAAAAATATAAATTAAAACATAT
AGTATGGGCAAGCAGGGAGCTAGAACGATTCGCAGTTAATCCTGGCCTGTTAGAAACATCAGAAGGCTGT
AGACAAATACTGGGACAGCTACAACCATCCCTTCAGACAGGATCAGAAGAACTTAGATCATTATATAATA
CAGTAGCAACCCTCTATTGTGTGCATCAAAGGATAGAGATAAAAGACACCAAGGAAGCTTTAGACAAGAT
AGAGGAAGAGCAAAACAAAAGTAAGACCACCGCACAGCAAGCGGCCGCTGATCTTCAGACCTGGAGGAGG
AGATATGAGGGACAATTGGAGAAGTGAATTATATAAATATAAAGTAGTAAAAATTGAACCATTAGGAGTA
GCACCCACCAAGGCAAAGAGAAGAGTGGTGCAGAGAGAAAAAAGAGCAGTGGGAATAGGAGCTTTGTTCC
TTGGGTTCTTGGGAGCAGCAGGAAGCACTATGGGCGCAGCGTCAATGACGCTGACGGTACAGGCCAGACA
ATTATTGTCTGGTATAGTGCAGCAGCAGAACAATTTGCTGAGGGCTATTGAGGCGCAACAGCATCTGTTG
CAACTCACAGTCTGGGGCATCAAGCAGCTCCAGGCAAGAATCCTGGCTGTGGAAAGATACCTAAAGGATC
AACAGCTCCTGGGGATTTGGGGTTGCTCTGGAAAACTCATTTGCACCACTGCTGTGCCTTGGAATGCTAG
TTGGAGTAATAAATCTCTGGAACAGATTTGGAATCACACGACCTGGATGGAGTGGGACAGAGAAATTAAC
AATTACACAAGCTTAATACACTCCTTAATTGAAGAATCGCAAAACCAGCAAGAAAAGAATGAACAAGAAT
TATTGGAATTAGATAAATGGGCAAGTTTGTGGAATTGGTTTAACATAACAAATTGGCTGTGGTATATAAA
ATTATTCATAATGATAGTAGGAGGCTTGGTAGGTTTAAGAATAGTTTTTGCTGTACTTTCTATAGTGAAT
AGAGTTAGGCAGGGATATTCACCATTATCGTTTCAGACCCACCTCCCAACCCCGAGGGGACCCAGAGAGG
GCCTATTTCCCATGATTCCTTCATATTTGCATATACGATACAAGGCTGTTAGAGAGATAATTAGAATTAA
TTTGACTGTAAACACAAAGATATTAGTACAAAATACGTGACGTAGAAAGTAATAATTTCTTGGGTAGTTT
GCAGTTTTAAAATTATGTTTTAAAATGGACTATCATATGCTTACCGTAACTTGAAAGTATTTCGATTTCT
TGGCTTTATATATCTTGTGGAAAGGACGAAACACCGCCATCTCATCGAAAACACATGTTTTAGAGCTAGA
AATAGCAAGTTAAAATAAGGCTAGTCCGTTATCAACTTGAAAAAGTGGCACCGAGTCGGTGCTTTTTTAA
GCTTGGCGTAACTAGATCTTGAGACAAATGGCAGTATTCATCCACAATTTTAAAAGAAAAGGGGGGATTG
GGGGGTACAGTGCAGGGGAAAGAATAGTAGACATAATAGCAACAGACATACAAACTAAAGAATTACAAAA
ACAAATTACAAAAATTCAAAATTTTCGGGTTTATTACAGGGACAGCAGAGATCCACTTTGGCGCCGGCTC
GAGGGGG
Features (pLannotate 1.2.2; 29 found; start..end, strand, type, name):
     14..80      +  CDS            small t antigen (fragment): SV40 (simian virus 40) small t antigen
    106..317     +  promoter       EF-1α core promoter: core promoter for human elongation factor EF-1α
    318..1256    +  intron         EF-1α intron A: intron upstream of the start codon of human EF-1α
   1278..1877    +  CDS            PuroR (fragment): puromycin N-acetyltransferase; pac from Streptomyces; confers resistance to puromycin
   1893..2481    +  misc_feature   WPRE: woodchuck hepatitis virus posttranscriptional regulatory element
   2532..2551    +  misc_feature   cPPT/CTS (fragment): central polypurine tract and central termination sequence of HIV-1
   2553..2786    +  LTR            3' LTR (ΔU3): self-inactivating 3' long terminal repeat (LTR) from HIV-1
   2864..2985    +  polyA_signal   SV40 poly(A) signal: SV40 polyadenylation signal
   3025..3160    +  rep_origin     SV40 ori: SV40 origin of replication
   3181..3199    -  promoter       T7 promoter: promoter for bacteriophage T7 RNA polymerase
   3207..3362    +  CDS            lacZα (fragment): LacZα fragment of β-galactosidase; lacZ fragment
   3367..3795    +  rep_origin     f1 ori (sequence partly withheld): f1 bacteriophage origin of replication; arrow indicates direction of (+) strand synthesis
   3848..3952    +  promoter       AmpR promoter: bla
   3953..4813    +  CDS            AmpR: β-lactamase; bla; confers resistance to ampicillin, carbenicillin, and related antibiotics
   4984..5572    +  rep_origin     ori: high-copy-number ColE1/pMB1/pBR322/pUC origin of replication
   5755..5847    +  CDS            lacI (fragment): lac repressor; lacI; The lac repressor binds to the lac operator to inhibit transcription in E. coli. This inhibition can be relieved by adding lactose or isopropyl-β-D-thiogalactopyranoside (IPTG).
   5860..5881    +  protein_bind   CAP binding site: CAP binding activates transcription in the presence of cAMP. E. coli catabolite activator protein
   5896..5926    +  promoter       lac promoter: promoter for the E. coli lac operon
   5934..5950    +  protein_bind   lac operator: The lac repressor binds to the lac operator to inhibit transcription in E. coli. This inhibition can be relieved by adding lactose or isopropyl-β-D-thiogalactopyranoside (IPTG). lac repressor encoded by lacI
   5995..6013    +  promoter       T3 promoter: promoter for bacteriophage T3 RNA polymerase
   6041..6267    +  promoter       RSV promoter: Rous sarcoma virus enhancer/promoter
   6268..6448    +  LTR            5' LTR (truncated): truncated 5' long terminal repeat (LTR) from HIV-1
   6495..6620    +  misc_feature   HIV-1 Ψ: packaging signal of human immunodeficiency virus type 1
   6604..6967    +  CDS            HIV-1 gag (fragment): gag protein from human immunodeficiency virus 1; gag
   7113..7346    +  misc_feature   RRE: The Rev response element (RRE) of HIV-1 allows for Rev-dependent mRNA export from the nucleus to the cytoplasm.
   7723..7749    +  CDS            Rev (fragment): human immunodeficiency virus 1 (HIV-1) Rev protein; rev; enhances nuclear export of unspliced and incompletely spliced viral mRNAs
   7753..7993    +  promoter       U6 promoter: RNA polymerase III promoter for human U6 snRNA
   8023..8098    +  misc_RNA       gRNA scaffold: guide RNA scaffold for the Streptococcus pyogenes CRISPR/Cas9 system
   8154..8271    +  misc_feature   cPPT/CTS: central polypurine tract and central termination sequence of HIV-1
