[The description below was written by a language model from this plasmid's Addgene catalogue record and pLannotate feature annotations shown in this document.]
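Description:
PDK1 gRNA (BRDN0001145374) is a third-generation lentiviral CRISPR guide plasmid built on the lentiGuide-Puro backbone, carrying a single guide RNA directed against human PDK1. The assembled sequence is about 8.3 kb. It is propagated in E. coli as a high-copy plasmid through a ColE1/pUC-type origin with ampicillin resistance (bla). The backbone also retains an f1 origin, an SV40 origin and poly(A) signal, and remnants of a lac/T7/T3 cloning region.

The transfer cassette is arranged for Tat-independent, self-inactivating vector production. An RSV promoter drives a truncated HIV-1 5' LTR, followed by the Ψ packaging signal with a partial gag sequence and the Rev response element for Rev-dependent export of the genomic RNA. The cassette ends in a ΔU3 3' LTR that disables LTR promoter activity after integration. Within the provirus, a human U6 RNA polymerase III promoter transcribes the PDK1-specific spacer fused to the Streptococcus pyogenes Cas9 guide scaffold. A cPPT/CTS element, which aids nuclear import of the viral genome, lies downstream of this unit. A separate EF-1α core promoter with its intron A then expresses puromycin N-acetyltransferase, allowing selection of transduced mammalian cells, and a WPRE enhances transcript expression.

The plasmid encodes no Cas9, so it must be paired with a separate Cas9 vector or used in cells that already express the nuclease. The guide was designed against two PDK1 reference transcripts. It belongs to a human kinome guide collection that accompanied work on optimised sgRNA design, and its use is knockout of PDK1 in human cells.
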