Addgene plasmid #77008: PDK1 gRNA (BRDN0001145374)
Purpose: 3rd generation lentiviral gRNA plasmid targeting human PDK1
Depositing lab: John Doench & David Root. Depositing organization: Broad Institute. Publication: Optimized sgRNA design to maximize activity and minimize off-target effects of CRISPR-Cas9. Doench JG, Fusi N, Sullender M, Hegde M, Vaimberg EW, Donovan KF, Smith I, Tothova Z, Wilen C, Orchard R, Virgin HW, Listgarten J, Root DE. Nat Biotechnol. 2016 Jan 18. doi: 10.1038/nbt.3437. PubMed 26780180.
Backbone
  Vector backbone: lentiGuide-Puro
  Backbone manufacturer: Zhang Lab (Addgene plasmid # 52963)
  Vector type: Mammalian Expression, Lentiviral, CRISPR
  Selectable markers: Puromycin
Growth in bacteria
  Bacterial resistance: Ampicillin, 100 μg/mL
  Growth temperature: 37°C
  Growth strain: DH5alpha
  Copy number: High Copy
Gene/Insert
  Gene/Insert name: PDK1 (alt names: PDK1; NM_001278549.1)
  gRNA/shRNA sequence: CCATCTCATCGAAAACACAT
  Species: H. sapiens (human)
  Entrez Gene: PDK1
  Promoter: hU6
  Cloning method: Unknown
  Sequencing primers: 5′ U6-F; 3′ pS2-R
Terms and licenses: Academic/Nonprofit Terms; Industry Terms: Not Available to Industry
Depositor comments: The gRNA was designed to target the following Genbank reference sequence(s): NM_001278549.1,NM_002610.4. Note that this plasmid does NOT contain Cas9. It should be used in conjunction with lentiCas9-Blast (Addgene #52962) or otherwise with cell lines already expressing Cas9. Browse the full kinome gRNA library at http://www.addgene.org/pooled-library/broadgpp-human-kinome/ or visit http://www.broadinstitute.org/rnai/public/ for detailed protocols and information.
How to cite: PDK1 gRNA (BRDN0001145374) was a gift from John Doench & David Root (Addgene plasmid # 77008 ; http://n2t.net/addgene:77008 ; RRID:Addgene_77008)
