>Addgene plasmid #77008 | PDK1 gRNA (BRDN0001145374) | depositor partial sequence | sequence record 144468 | Target Sequence
CCATCTCATCGAAAACACAT
