>Addgene plasmid #77008 | PDK1 gRNA (BRDN0001145374) | addgene partial sequence | sequence record 186935 | hU6-F
AAAGTAATAATTTCTTGGGTAGTTTGCAGTTTTAAAATTATGTTTTAAAATGGACTATCATATGCTTACC
GTAACTTGAAAGTATTTCGATTTCTTGGCTTTATATATCTTGTGGAAAGGACGAAACACCGCCATCTCAT
CGAAAACACATGTTTTAGAGCTAGAAATAGCAAGTTAAAATAAGGCTAGTCCGTTATCAACTTGAAAAAG
TGGCACCGAGTCGGTGCTTTTTTAAGCTTGGCGTAACTAGATCTTGAGACAAATGGCAGTATTCATCCAC
AATTTTAAAAGAAAAGGGGGGATTGGGGGGTACAGTGCAGGGGAAAGAATAGTAGACATAATAGCAACAG
ACATACAAACTAAAGAATTACAAAAACAAATTACAAAAATTCAAAATTTTCGGGTTTATTACAGGGACAG
CAGAGATCCACTTTGGCGCCGGCTCGAGGGGGCCCGGGTGCAAAGATGGATAAAGTTTTAAACAGAGAGG
AATCTTTGCAGCTAATGGACCTTCTAGGTCTTGAAAGGAGTGGGAATTGGCTCCGGTGCCCGTCAGTGGG
CAGAGCGCAC
